Addgene plasmid #58750: pUltra-puro-RTTA3
Purpose: silence doxycyclin inducible pUltra-dox
Depositing lab: Yildirim Dogan & Kitai Kim. Depositing organization: Memorial Sloan-Kettering Cancer Center.
Backbone
  Vector backbone: pUltra-Chili
  Backbone manufacturer: Moore Lab, Addgene plasmid 48687
  Modifications to backbone: dtomato was replaced with puro
  Vector type: Mammalian Expression, Lentiviral
  Selectable markers: Puromycin
Growth in bacteria
  Bacterial resistance: Ampicillin, 100 μg/mL
  Growth temperature: 30°C
  Growth strain: Stbl3
  Copy number: High Copy
Gene/Insert
  Gene/Insert name: Reverse TET-Transactivator 3 (alt name: RTTA3)
  Mutation: loxP5171
  Promoter: Ubiquitin C promoter
  Cloning method: Restriction Enzyme; 5′ cloning site NheI (not destroyed); 3′ cloning site EcoRI (not destroyed)
  Sequencing primers: 5′ hUBCpro-F; 3′ WPRE-R
Terms and licenses: Academic/Nonprofit Terms; Industry Terms: Not Available to Industry
Depositor comments: RTTA3 was amplified from pSLIK-Neo-TGmiR-luc (Addgene plasmid 25743). loxP5171 at positions after cppt and before WPRE
How to cite: pUltra-puro-RTTA3 was a gift from Yildirim Dogan & Kitai Kim (Addgene plasmid # 58750 ; http://n2t.net/addgene:58750 ; RRID:Addgene_58750)
