[The description below was written by a language model from this plasmid's Addgene catalogue record and pLannotate feature annotations shown in this document.]
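Description:
pUltra-puro-RTTA3 is a 9,017-bp third-generation-style HIV-1 lentiviral vector for mammalian expression, derived from pUltra-Chili by replacing the dTomato reporter with a puromycin resistance gene. In bacteria it is maintained through a high-copy ColE1/pUC-type origin and selected with ampicillin (AmpR); an f1 origin, SV40 origin and residual lac/T7/T3 cloning-vector elements are also present in the backbone. The viral portion has an RSV promoter driving a truncated 5' LTR, followed by the Ψ packaging signal with a gag fragment, the Rev response element and the cPPT/CTS. A WPRE, a truncated 3' LTR and an SV40 polyadenylation signal lie downstream of the payload. This layout allows genomic RNA to be produced and packaged when helper functions are supplied in trans.

The payload is a single human ubiquitin C promoter-driven bicistronic cassette. Puromycin N-acetyltransferase is linked by a T2A peptide to the reverse tetracycline transactivator rtTA3, which carries a VP16-derived minimal activation domain and was inserted between NheI and EcoRI sites. Ribosomal skipping at the 2A sequence yields the two proteins separately, so puromycin-selected transduced cells should also express rtTA3, which activates Tet-responsive promoters in the presence of doxycycline.

Two lox5171 sites in the same orientation sit just after the cPPT and just before the WPRE. They flank the whole UbC-puro-T2A-rtTA3 unit, so Cre recombinase should be able to excise it, and these sites do not recombine with standard loxP. The stated purpose is terse, but it indicates use as the transactivator partner for the doxycycline-inducible pUltra-dox vector, with removal of rtTA3 offering a way to silence that system.
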