Features (pLannotate 1.2.2; 30 found; start..end, strand, type, name):
      8..229     +  promoter       RSV promoter: Rous sarcoma virus enhancer/promoter
    236..413     +  LTR            5' LTR (truncated): truncated 5' long terminal repeat (LTR) from HIV-1
    457..582     +  misc_feature   HIV-1 Ψ: packaging signal of human immunodeficiency virus type 1
    566..929     +  CDS            HIV-1 gag (fragment): gag protein from human immunodeficiency virus 1; gag
   1075..1308    +  misc_feature   RRE: The Rev response element (RRE) of HIV-1 allows for Rev-dependent mRNA export from the nucleus to the cytoplasm.
   1685..1785    +  CDS            Rev (fragment): human immunodeficiency virus 1 (HIV-1) Rev protein; rev; enhances nuclear export of unspliced and incompletely spliced viral mRNAs
   1835..1952    +  misc_feature   cPPT/CTS: central polypurine tract and central termination sequence of HIV-1
   1999..2032    -  protein_bind   lox5171: Cre-mediated recombination occurs in the 8-bp core sequence (GTACACAT). lox5171 sites are compatible with each other, but incompatible with loxP or loxN sites (Lee and Saito, 1988). Cre recombinase
   2064..3275    +  promoter       UbC promoter: human ubiquitin C promoter
   3307..3903    +  CDS            PuroR (fragment): puromycin N-acetyltransferase; pac from Streptomyces; confers resistance to puromycin
   4000..4052    +  CDS            T2A (fragment): 2A peptide from Thosea asigna virus capsid protein Eukaryotic ribosomes fail to insert a peptide bond between the Gly and Pro residues, yielding separate polypeptides.
   4060..4757    +  CDS            rtTA3 (fragment): reverse tetracycline transactivator 3 activates expression from Tet-responsive promoters in the presence of doxycycline
   4687..4797    +  CDS            VP48: 3 tandem repeats of the minimal activation domain of herpes simplex virus VP16 (Cheng et al., 2013)
   4813..4846    -  protein_bind   lox5171: Cre-mediated recombination occurs in the 8-bp core sequence (GTACACAT). lox5171 sites are compatible with each other, but incompatible with loxP or loxN sites (Lee and Saito, 1988). Cre recombinase
   4858..5446    +  misc_feature   WPRE: woodchuck hepatitis virus posttranscriptional regulatory element
   5467..5604    +  CDS            nef (fragment): NEF_HV1LA - Experimental evidence at protein level: Swiss-Prot protein existence level 1. Extracellular Nef protein targets CD4(+) T-lymphocytes for apoptosis by interacting with CXCR4 surface receptors. From Human immunodeficiency virus type 1 group M subtype B (isolate Lai) (HIV-1).
   5590..5770    +  LTR            5' LTR (truncated): truncated 5' long terminal repeat (LTR) from HIV-1
   5842..5963    +  polyA_signal   SV40 poly(A) signal: SV40 polyadenylation signal
   6003..6138    +  rep_origin     SV40 ori: SV40 origin of replication
   6159..6177    -  promoter       T7 promoter: promoter for bacteriophage T7 RNA polymerase
   6185..6340    +  CDS            lacZα (fragment): LacZα fragment of β-galactosidase; lacZ fragment
   6348..6803    +  rep_origin     f1 ori (sequence partly withheld): f1 bacteriophage origin of replication; arrow indicates direction of (+) strand synthesis
   6832..6936    +  promoter       AmpR promoter: bla
   6937..7797    +  CDS            AmpR: β-lactamase; bla; confers resistance to ampicillin, carbenicillin, and related antibiotics
   7968..8556    +  rep_origin     ori: high-copy-number ColE1/pMB1/pBR322/pUC origin of replication
   8739..8831    +  CDS            lacI (fragment): lac repressor; lacI; The lac repressor binds to the lac operator to inhibit transcription in E. coli. This inhibition can be relieved by adding lactose or isopropyl-β-D-thiogalactopyranoside (IPTG).
   8844..8865    +  protein_bind   CAP binding site: CAP binding activates transcription in the presence of cAMP. E. coli catabolite activator protein
   8880..8910    +  promoter       lac promoter: promoter for the E. coli lac operon
   8918..8934    +  protein_bind   lac operator: The lac repressor binds to the lac operator to inhibit transcription in E. coli. This inhibition can be relieved by adding lactose or isopropyl-β-D-thiogalactopyranoside (IPTG). lac repressor encoded by lacI
   8979..8997    +  promoter       T3 promoter: promoter for bacteriophage T3 RNA polymerase
>Addgene plasmid #58750 | pUltra-puro-RTTA3 | depositor full sequence | sequence record 92492 | pUltra-puro-RTTA3 sequence 9017 bps
AGCTTAATGTAGTCTTATGCAATACTCTTGTAGTCTTGCAACATGGTAACGATGAGTTAGCAACATGCCT
TACAAGGAGAGAAAAAGCACCGTGCATGCCGATTGGTGGAAGTAAGGTGGTACGATCGTGCCTTATTAGG
AAGGCAACAGACGGGTCTGACATGGATTGGACGAACCACTGAATTGCCGCATTGCAGAGATATTGTATTT
AAGTGCCTAGCTCGATACAATAAACGGGTCTCTCTGGTTAGACCAGATCTGAGCCTGGCTCTCTGGCTAA
CTAGGGAACCCACTGCTTAAGCCTCAATAAAGCTTGCCTTGAGTGCTTCAAGTAGTGTGTGCCCGTCTGT
TGTGTGACTCTGGTAACTAGAGATCCCTCAGACCCTTTTAGTCAGTGTGGAAAATCTCTAGCAGTGGCGC
CCGAACAGGGACCTGAAAGCGAAAGGGAAACCAGAGCTCTCTCGACGCAGGACTCGGCTTGCTGAAGCGC
GCACGGCAAGAGGCGAGGGGCGGCGACTGGTGAGTACGCCAAAAATTTTGACTAGCGGAGGCTAGAAGGA
GAGAGATGGGTGCGAGAGCGTCAGTATTAAGCGGGGGAGAATTAGATCGCGATGGGAAAAAATTCGGTTA
AGGCCAGGGGGAAAGAAAAAATATAAATTAAAACATATAGTATGGGCAAGCAGGGAGCTAGAACGATTCG
CAGTTAATCCTGGCCTGTTAGAAACATCAGAAGGCTGTAGACAAATACTGGGACAGCTACAACCATCCCT
TCAGACAGGATCAGAAGAACTTAGATCATTATATAATACAGTAGCAACCCTCTATTGTGTGCATCAAAGG
ATAGAGATAAAAGACACCAAGGAAGCTTTAGACAAGATAGAGGAAGAGCAAAACAAAAGTAAGACCACCG
CACAGCAAGCGGCCGCTGATCTTCAGACCTGGAGGAGGAGATATGAGGGACAATTGGAGAAGTGAATTAT
ATAAATATAAAGTAGTAAAAATTGAACCATTAGGAGTAGCACCCACCAAGGCAAAGAGAAGAGTGGTGCA
GAGAGAAAAAAGAGCAGTGGGAATAGGAGCTTTGTTCCTTGGGTTCTTGGGAGCAGCAGGAAGCACTATG
GGCGCAGCGTCAATGACGCTGACGGTACAGGCCAGACAATTATTGTCTGGTATAGTGCAGCAGCAGAACA
ATTTGCTGAGGGCTATTGAGGCGCAACAGCATCTGTTGCAACTCACAGTCTGGGGCATCAAGCAGCTCCA
GGCAAGAATCCTGGCTGTGGAAAGATACCTAAAGGATCAACAGCTCCTGGGGATTTGGGGTTGCTCTGGA
AAACTCATTTGCACCACTGCTGTGCCTTGGAATGCTAGTTGGAGTAATAAATCTCTGGAACAGATTTGGA
ATCACACGACCTGGATGGAGTGGGACAGAGAAATTAACAATTACACAAGCTTAATACACTCCTTAATTGA
AGAATCGCAAAACCAGCAAGAAAAGAATGAACAAGAATTATTGGAATTAGATAAATGGGCAAGTTTGTGG
AATTGGTTTAACATAACAAATTGGCTGTGGTATATAAAATTATTCATAATGATAGTAGGAGGCTTGGTAG
GTTTAAGAATAGTTTTTGCTGTACTTTCTATAGTGAATAGAGTTAGGCAGGGATATTCACCATTATCGTT
TCAGACCCACCTCCCAACCCCGAGGGGACCCGACAGGCCCGAAGGAATAGAAGAAGAAGGTGGAGAGAGA
GACAGAGACAGATCCATTCGATTAGTGAACGGATCGGCACTGCGTGCGCCAATTCTGCAGACAAATGGCA
GTATTCATCCACAATTTTAAAAGAAAAGGGGGGATTGGGGGGTACAGTGCAGGGGAAAGAATAGTAGACA
TAATAGCAACAGACATACAAACTAAAGAATTACAAAAACAAATTACAAAAATTCAAAATTTTCGGGTTTA
TTACAGGGACAGCAGAGATCCAGTTTGGTTAATTAACGATAACTTCGTATAATGTGTACTATACGAAGTT
ATCTCGAGATTAACCCGTGTCGGCTCCAGATCTGGCCTCCGCGCCGGGTTTTGGCGCCTCCCGCGGGCGC
CCCCCTCCTCACGGCGAGCGCTGCCACGTCAGACGAAGGGCGCAGCGAGCGTCCTGATCCTTCCGCCCGG
ACGCTCAGGACAGCGGCCCGCTGCTCATAAGACTCGGCCTTAGAACCCCAGTATCAGCAGAAGGACATTT
TAGGACGGGACTTGGGTGACTCTAGGGCACTGGTTTTCTTTCCAGAGAGCGGAACAGGCGAGGAAAAGTA
GTCCCTTCTCGGCGATTCTGCGGAGGGATCTCCGTGGGGCGGTGAACGCCGATGATTATATAAGGACGCG
CCGGGTGTGGCACAGCTAGTTCCGTCGCAGCCGGGATTTGGGTCGCGGTTCTTGTTTGTGGATCGCTGTG
ATCGTCACTTGGTGAGTAGCGGGCTGCTGGGCTGGCCGGGGCTTTCGTGGCCGCCGGGCCGCTCGGTGGG
ACGGAAGCGTGTGGAGAGACCGCCAAGGGCTGTAGTCTGGGTCCGCGAGCAAGGTTGCCCTGAACTGGGG
GTTGGGGGGAGCGCAGCAAAATGGCGGCTGTTCCCGAGTCTTGAATGGAAGACGCTTGTGAGGCGGGCTG
TGAGGTCGTTGAAACAAGGTGGGGGGCATGGTGGGCGGCAAGAACCCAAGGTCTTGAGGCCTTCGCTAAT
GCGGGAAAGCTCTTATTCGGGTGAGATGGGCTGGGGCACCATCTGGGGACCCTGACGTGAAGTTTGTCAC
TGACTGGAGAACTCGGTTTGTCGTCTGTTGCGGGGGCGGCAGTTATGGCGGTGCCGTTGGGCAGTGCACC
CGTACCTTTGGGAGCGCGCGCCCTCGTCGTGTCGTGACGTCACCCGTTCTGTTGGCTTATAATGCAGGGT
GGGGCCACCTGCCGGTAGGTGTGCGGTAGGCTTTTCTCCGTCGCAGGACGCAGGGTTCGGGCCTAGGGTA
GGCTCTCCTGAATCGACAGGCGCCGGACCTCTGGTGAGGGGAGGGATAAGTGAGGCGTCAGTTTCTTTGG
TCGGTTTTATGTACCTATCTTCTTAAGTAGCTGAAGCTCCGGTTTTGAACTATGCGCTCGGGGTTGGCGA
GTGTGTTTTGTGAAGTTTTTTAGGCACCTTTTGAAATGTAATCATTTGGGTCAATATGTAATTTTCAGTG
TTAGACTAGTAAATTGTCCGCTAAATTCTGGCCGTTTTTGGCTTTTTTGTTAGACGAAGCTTGGGCTGCA
GGTCCGATCCACCGGTATGACCGAGTACAAGCCCACGGTGCGCCTCGCCACCCGCGACGACGTCCCCAGG
GCCGTACGCACCCTCGCCGCCGCGTTCGCCGACTACCCCGCCACGCGCCACACCGTCGATCCGGACCGCC
ACATCGAGCGGGTCACCGAGCTGCAAGAACTCTTCCTCACGCGCGTCGGGCTCGACATCGGCAAGGTGTG
GGTCGCGGACGACGGCGCCGCGGTGGCGGTCTGGACCACGCCGGAGAGCGTCGAAGCGGGGGCGGTGTTC
GCCGAGATCGGCCCGCGCATGGCCGAGTTGAGCGGTTCCCGGCTGGCCGCGCAGCAACAGATGGAAGGCC
TCCTGGCGCCGCACCGGCCCAAGGAGCCCGCGTGGTTCCTGGCCACCGTCGGCGTCTCGCCCGACCACCA
GGGCAAGGGTCTGGGCAGCGCCGTCGTGCTCCCCGGAGTGGAGGCGGCCGAGCGCGCCGGGGTGCCCGCC
TTCCTGGAGACCTCCGCGCCCCGCAACCTCCCCTTCTACGAGCGGCTCGGCTTCACCGTCACCGCCGACG
TCGAGGTGCCCGAAGGACCGCGCACCTGGTGCATGACCCGTAAGCCAGGTGCCGTGTACAAGGGATCTGG
AGCAACAAACTTCTCACTACTCAAACAAGCAGGTGACGTGGAGGAGAATCCCGGGCCTTCTAGAGGATCC
GGCTCCGGCGAGGGCAGGGGAAGTCTACTAACATGCGGGGACGTGGAGGAAAATCCCGGCCCAGCTAGTA
TGTCCAGACTGGACAAGAGCAAAGTCATAAACGGAGCTCTGGAATTACTCAATGGTGTCGGTATCGAAGG
CCTGACGACAAGGAAACTCGCTCAAAAGCTGGGAGTTGAGCAGCCTACCCTGTACTGGCACGTGAAGAAC
AAGCGGGCCCTGCTCGATGCCCTGCCAATCGAGATGCTGGACAGGCATCATACCCACTTCTGCCCCCTGG
AAGGCGAGTCATGGCAAGACTTTCTGCGGAACAACGCCAAGTCATACCGCTGTGCTCTCCTCTCACATCG
CGACGGGGCTAAAGTGCATCTCGGCACCCGCCCAACAGAGAAACAGTACGAAACCCTGGAAAATCAGCTC
GCGTTCCTGTGTCAGCAAGGCTTCTCCCTGGAGAACGCACTGTACGCTCTGTCCGCCGTGGGCCACTTTA
CACTGGGCTGCGTATTGGAGGAACAGGAGCATCAAGTAGCAAAAGAGGAAAGAGAGACACCTACCACCGA
TTCTATGCCCCCACTTCTGAGACAAGCAATTGAGCTGTTCGACCGGCAGGGAGCCGAACCTGCCTTCCTT
TTCGGCCTGGAACTAATCATATGTGGCCTGGAGAAACAGCTAAAGTGCGAAAGCGGCGGGCCGACCGACG
CCCTTGACGATTTTGACTTAGACATGCTCCCAGCCGATGCCCTTGACGACTTTGACCTTGATATGCTGCC
TGCTGACGCTCTTGACGATTTTGACCTTGACATGCTCCCCGGGTAAGAATTCATAACTTCGTATAATGTG
TACTATACGAAGTTATGTCGACTCGACAATCAACCTCTGGATTACAAAATTTGTGAAAGATTGACTGGTA
TTCTTAACTATGTTGCTCCTTTTACGCTATGTGGATACGCTGCTTTAATGCCTTTGTATCATGCTATTGC
TTCCCGTATGGCTTTCATTTTCTCCTCCTTGTATAAATCCTGGTTGCTGTCTCTTTATGAGGAGTTGTGG
CCCGTTGTCAGGCAACGTGGCGTGGTGTGCACTGTGTTTGCTGACGCAACCCCCACTGGTTGGGGCATTG
CCACCACCTGTCAGCTCCTTTCCGGGACTTTCGCTTTCCCCCTCCCTATTGCCACGGCGGAACTCATCGC
CGCCTGCCTTGCCCGCTGCTGGACAGGGGCTCGGCTGTTGGGCACTGACAATTCCGTGGTGTTGTCGGGG
AAGCTGACGTCCTTTCCATGGCTGCTCGCCTGTGTTGCCACCTGGATTCTGCGCGGGACGTCCTTCTGCT
ACGTCCCTTCGGCCCTCAATCCAGCGGACCTTCCTTCCCGCGGCCTGCTGCCGGCTCTGCGGCCTCTTCC
GCATCTTCGCCTTCGCCCTCAGACGAGTCGGATCTCCCTTTGGGCCGCCTCCCCGCCTGGAATTAATTCG
AGCTCGGTACCTTTAAGACCAATGACTTACAAGGCAGCTGTAGATCTTAGCCACTTTTTAAAAGAAAAGG
GGGGACTGGAAGGGCTACGTAACTCCCAACGAAGACAAGATCTGCTTTTTGCTTGTACTGGGTCTCTCTG
GTTAGACCAGATCTGAGCCTGGGAGCTCTCTGGCTAACTAGGGAACCCACTGCTTAAGCCTCAATAAAGC
TTGCCTTGAGTGCTTCAAGTAGTGTGTGCCCGTCTGTTGTGTGACTCTGGTAACTAGAGATCCCTCAGAC
CCTTTTAGTCAGTGTGGAAAATCTCTAGCAGTAGTAGTTCATGTCATCTTATTATTCAGTATTTATAACT
TGCAAAGAAATGAATATCAGAGAGTGAGAGGAACTTGTTTATTGCAGCTTATAATGGTTACAAATAAAGC
AATAGCATCACAAATTTCACAAATAAAGCATTTTTTTCACTGCATTCTAGTTGTGGTTTGTCCAAACTCA
TCAATGTATCTTATCATGTCTGGCTCTAGCTATCCCGCCCCTAACTCCGCCCATCCCGCCCCTAACTCCG
CCCAGTTCCGCCCATTCTCCGCCCCATGGCTGACTAATTTTTTTTATTTATGCAGAGGCCGAGGCCGCCT
CGGCCTCTGAGCTATTCCAGAAGTAGTGAGGAGGCTTTTTTGGAGGCCTAGGGACGTACCCAATTCGCCC
TATAGTGAGTCGTATTACGCGCGCTCACTGGCCGTCGTTTTACAACGTCGTGACTGGGAAAACCCTGGCG
TTACCCAACTTAATCGCCTTGCAGCACATCCCCCTTTCGCCAGCTGGCGTAATAGCGAAGAGGCCCGCAC
CGATCGCCCTTCCCAACAGTTGCGCAGCCTGAATGGCGAATGGCGCG
[124 nt withheld, positions 6348-6471]
C
[91 nt withheld, positions 6473-6563]
A
[49 nt withheld, positions 6565-6613]
CCTTTGACGTTGGAGTCCACGTTCTTT
[37 nt withheld, positions 6641-6677]
ACCCTATCTCGGTCTATTCTTTTGATTTATAAGGGATTTTGCCGATTTCGGCCTATTGGTTAAAAAATGA
GCTGATTTAACAAAAATTTAACGCGAATTTTAACAAAATATTAACGTTTACAATTTCCCAGGTGGCACTT
TTCGGGGAAATGTGCGCGGAACCCCTATTTGTTTATTTTTCTAAATACATTCAAATATGTATCCGCTCAT
GAGACAATAACCCTGATAAATGCTTCAATAATATTGAAAAAGGAAGAGTATGAGTATTCAACATTTCCGT
GTCGCCCTTATTCCCTTTTTTGCGGCATTTTGCCTTCCTGTTTTTGCTCACCCAGAAACGCTGGTGAAAG
TAAAAGATGCTGAAGATCAGTTGGGTGCACGAGTGGGTTACATCGAACTGGATCTCAACAGCGGTAAGAT
CCTTGAGAGTTTTCGCCCCGAAGAACGTTTTCCAATGATGAGCACTTTTAAAGTTCTGCTATGTGGCGCG
GTATTATCCCGTATTGACGCCGGGCAAGAGCAACTCGGTCGCCGCATACACTATTCTCAGAATGACTTGG
TTGAGTACTCACCAGTCACAGAAAAGCATCTTACGGATGGCATGACAGTAAGAGAATTATGCAGTGCTGC
CATAACCATGAGTGATAACACTGCGGCCAACTTACTTCTGACAACGATCGGAGGACCGAAGGAGCTAACC
GCTTTTTTGCACAACATGGGGGATCATGTAACTCGCCTTGATCGTTGGGAACCGGAGCTGAATGAAGCCA
TACCAAACGACGAGCGTGACACCACGATGCCTGTAGCAATGGCAACAACGTTGCGCAAACTATTAACTGG
CGAACTACTTACTCTAGCTTCCCGGCAACAATTAATAGACTGGATGGAGGCGGATAAAGTTGCAGGACCA
CTTCTGCGCTCGGCCCTTCCGGCTGGCTGGTTTATTGCTGATAAATCTGGAGCCGGTGAGCGTGGGTCTC
GCGGTATCATTGCAGCACTGGGGCCAGATGGTAAGCCCTCCCGTATCGTAGTTATCTACACGACGGGGAG
TCAGGCAACTATGGATGAACGAAATAGACAGATCGCTGAGATAGGTGCCTCACTGATTAAGCATTGGTAA
CTGTCAGACCAAGTTTACTCATATATACTTTAGATTGATTTAAAACTTCATTTTTAATTTAAAAGGATCT
AGGTGAAGATCCTTTTTGATAATCTCATGACCAAAATCCCTTAACGTGAGTTTTCGTTCCACTGAGCGTC
AGACCCCGTAGAAAAGATCAAAGGATCTTCTTGAGATCCTTTTTTTCTGCGCGTAATCTGCTGCTTGCAA
ACAAAAAAACCACCGCTACCAGCGGTGGTTTGTTTGCCGGATCAAGAGCTACCAACTCTTTTTCCGAAGG
TAACTGGCTTCAGCAGAGCGCAGATACCAAATACTGTCCTTCTAGTGTAGCCGTAGTTAGGCCACCACTT
CAAGAACTCTGTAGCACCGCCTACATACCTCGCTCTGCTAATCCTGTTACCAGTGGCTGCTGCCAGTGGC
GATAAGTCGTGTCTTACCGGGTTGGACTCAAGACGATAGTTACCGGATAAGGCGCAGCGGTCGGGCTGAA
CGGGGGGTTCGTGCACACAGCCCAGCTTGGAGCGAACGACCTACACCGAACTGAGATACCTACAGCGTGA
GCTATGAGAAAGCGCCACGCTTCCCGAAGGGAGAAAGGCGGACAGGTATCCGGTAAGCGGCAGGGTCGGA
ACAGGAGAGCGCACGAGGGAGCTTCCAGGGGGAAACGCCTGGTATCTTTATAGTCCTGTCGGGTTTCGCC
ACCTCTGACTTGAGCGTCGATTTTTGTGATGCTCGTCAGGGGGGCGGAGCCTATGGAAAAACGCCAGCAA
CGCGGCCTTTTTACGGTTCCTGGCCTTTTGCTGGCCTTTTGCTCACATGTTCTTTCCTGCGTTATCCCCT
GATTCTGTGGATAACCGTATTACCGCCTTTGAGTGAGCTGATACCGCTCGCCGCAGCCGAACGACCGAGC
GCAGCGAGTCAGTGAGCGAGGAAGCGGAAGAGCGCCCAATACGCAAACCGCCTCTCCCCGCGCGTTGGCC
GATTCATTAATGCAGCTGGCACGACAGGTTTCCCGACTGGAAAGCGGGCAGTGAGCGCAACGCAATTAAT
GTGAGTTAGCTCACTCATTAGGCACCCCAGGCTTTACACTTTATGCTTCCGGCTCGTATGTTGTGTGGAA
TTGTGAGCGGATAACAATTTCACACAGGAAACAGCTATGACCATGATTACGCCAAGCGCGCAATTAACCC
TCACTAAAGGGAACAAAAGCTGGAGCTGCA
