>Addgene plasmid #58750 | pUltra-puro-RTTA3 | addgene partial sequence | sequence record 93947 | WPRE-R 5'-CATAGCGTAAAAGGAGCAACA-3'
AATTTTGTAATCCAGAGGTTGATTGTCGAGTCGACATAACTTCGTATAGTACACATTATACGAAGTTATG
AATTCTTACCCAGGGAGCATGTCAAGGTCAAAATCGTCAAGAGCGTCAGCAGGCAGCATATCAAGGTCAA
AGTCGTCAAGGGCATCGGCTGGGAGCATGTCTAAGTCAAAATCGTCAAGGGCGTCGGTCGGCCCGCCGCT
TTCGCACTTTAGCTGTTTCTCCAGGCCACATATGATTAGTTCCAGGCCGAAAAGGAAGGCAGGTTCGGCT
CCCTGCCGGTCGAACAGCTCAATTGCTTGTCTCAGAAGTGGGGGCATAGAATCGGTGGTAGGTGTCTCTC
TTTCCTCTTTTGCTACTTGATGCTCCTGTTCCTCCAATACGCAGCCCAGTGTAAAGTGGCCCACGGCGGA
CAGAGCGTACAGTGCGTTCTCCAGGGAGAAGCCTTGCTGACACAGGAACGCGAGCTGATTTTCCAGGGTT
TCGTACTGTTTCTCTGTTGGGCGGGTGCCGAGATGCACTTTAGCCCCGTCGCGATGTGAGAGGAGAGCAC
AGCGGTATGACTTGGCGTTGTTCCGCAGAAAGTCTTGCCATGACTCGCCTTCCAGGGGGCAGAAGTGGGT
ATGATGCCTGTCCAGCATCTCGATTGGCAGGGCATCGAGCAGGGCCCGCTTGTTCTTCACGTGCCAGTAC
AGGGTAGGCTGCTCAACTCCCAGCTTTTGAGCGAGTTTCCTTGTCGTCAGGCCTTC
