>Addgene plasmid #58750 | pUltra-puro-RTTA3 | addgene partial sequence | sequence record 97845 | puro-variant-R 5'-gtgggcttgtactcggtcat-3'
ACAAAAAAGCCAAAAACGGCCAGAATTTAGCGGACAATTTACTAGTCTAACACTGAAAATTACATATTGA
CCCAAATGATTACATTTCAAAAGGTGCCTAAAAAACTTCACAAAACACACTCGCCAACCCCGAGCGCATA
GTTCAAAACCGGAGCTTCAGCTACTTAAGAAGATAGGTACATAAAACCGACCAAAGAAACTGACGCCTCA
CTTATCCCTCCCCTCACCAGAGGTCCGGCGCCTGTCGATTCAGGAGAGCCTACCCTAGGCCCGAACCCTG
CGTCCTGCGACGGAGAAAAGCCTACCGCACACCTACCGGCAGGTGGCCCCACCCTGCATTATAAGCCAAC
AGAACGGGTGACGTCACGACACGACGAGGGCGCGCGCTCCCAAAGGTACGGGTGCACTGCCCAACGGCAC
CGCCATAACTGCCGCCCCCGCAACAGACGACAAACCGAGTTCTCCAGTCAGTGACAAACTTCACGTCAGG
GTCCCCAGATGGTGCCCCAGCCCATCTCACCCGAATAAGAGCTTTCCCGCATTAGCGAAGGCCTCAAGAC
CTTGGGTTCTTGCCGCCCACCATGCCCCCCACCTTGTTTCAACGACCTCACAGCCCGCCTCACAAGCGTC
TTCCATTCAAGACTCGGGAACAGCCGCCATTTTGCTGCGCTCCCCCCAACCCCCAGTTCAGGGCAACCTT
GCTCGCGGACCCAGACTACAGCCCTTGGCGGTCTCTCCACACGCTTCCGTCCCACCGAGCGGCCCGGCGG
CCACGAAAGCCCCGGCCAGCCCAGCAGCCC
